>Addgene plasmid #178472 | pETM33_CRK_SH3 | addgene full sequence | sequence record 357307 | Addgene NGS Result
TTGAGATCCTTTTTTTCTGCGCGTAATCTGCTGCTTGCAAACAAAAAAACCACCGCTACCAGCGGTGGTT
TGTTTGCCGGATCAAGAGCTACCAACTCTTTTTCCGAAGGTAACTGGCTTCAGCAGAGCGCAGATACCAA
ATACTGTCCTTCTAGTGTAGCCGTAGTTAGGCCACCACTTCAAGAACTCTGTAGCACCGCCTACATACCT
CGCTCTGCTAATCCTGTTACCAGTGGCTGCTGCCAGTGGCGATAAGTCGTGTCTTACCGGGTTGGACTCA
AGACGATAGTTACCGGATAAGGCGCAGCGGTCGGGCTGAACGGGGGGTTCGTGCACACAGCCCAGCTTGG
AGCGAACGACCTACACCGAACTGAGATACCTACAGCGTGAGCTATGAGAAAGCGCCACGCTTCCCGAAGG
GAGAAAGGCGGACAGGTATCCGGTAAGCGGCAGGGTCGGAACAGGAGAGCGCACGAGGGAGCTTCCAGGG
GGAAACGCCTGGTATCTTTATAGTCCTGTCGGGTTTCGCCACCTCTGACTTGAGCGTCGATTTTTGTGAT
GCTCGTCAGGGGGGCGGAGCCTATGGAAAAACGCCAGCAACGCGGCCTTTTTACGGTTCCTGGCCTTTTG
CTGGCCTTTTGCTCACATGTTCTTTCCTGCGTTATCCCCTGATTCTGTGGATAACCGTATTACCGCCTTT
GAGTGAGCTGATACCGCTCGCCGCAGCCGAACGACCGAGCGCAGCGAGTCAGTGAGCGAGGAAGCGGAAG
AGCGCCTGATGCGGTATTTTCTCCTTACGCATCTGTGCGGTATTTCACACCGCAATGGTGCACTCTCAGT
ACAATCTGCTCTGATGCCGCATAGTTAAGCCAGTATACACTCCGCTATCGCTACGTGACTGGGTCATGGC
TGCGCCCCGACACCCGCCAACACCCGCTGACGCGCCCTGACGGGCTTGTCTGCTCCCGGCATCCGCTTAC
AGACAAGCTGTGACCGTCTCCGGGAGCTGCATGTGTCAGAGGTTTTCACCGTCATCACCGAAACGCGCGA
GGCAGCTGCGGTAAAGCTCATCAGCGTGGTCGTGAAGCGATTCACAGATGTCTGCCTGTTCATCCGCGTC
CAGCTCGTTGAGTTTCTCCAGAAGCGTTAATGTCTGGCTTCTGATAAAGCGGGCCATGTTAAGGGCGGTT
TTTTCCTGTTTGGTCACTGATGCCTCCGTGTAAGGGGGATTTCTGTTCATGGGGGTAATGATACCGATGA
AACGAGAGAGGATGCTCACGATACGGGTTACTGATGATGAACATGCCCGGTTACTGGAACGTTGTGAGGG
TAAACAACTGGCGGTATGGATGCGGCGGGACCAGAGAAAAATCACTCAGGGTCAATGCCAGCGCTTCGTT
AATACAGATGTAGGTGTTCCACAGGGTAGCCAGCAGCATCCTGCGATGCAGATCCGGAACATAATGGTGC
AGGGCGCTGACTTCCGCGTTTCCAGACTTTACGAAACACGGAAACCGAAGACCATTCATGTTGTTGCTCA
GGTCGCAGACGTTTTGCAGCAGCAGTCGCTTCACGTTCGCTCGCGTATCGGTGATTCATTCTGCTAACCA
GTAAGGCAACCCCGCCAGCCTAGCCGGGTCCTCAACGACAGGAGCACGATCATGCGCACCCGTGGGGCCG
CCATGCCGGCGATAATGGCCTGCTTCTCGCCGAAACGTTTGGTGGCGGGACCAGTGACGAAGGCTTGAGC
GAGGGCGTGCAAGATTCCGAATACCGCAAGCGACAGGCCGATCATCGTCGCGCTCCAGCGAAAGCGGTCC
TCGCCGAAAATGACCCAGAGCGCTGCCGGCACCTGTCCTACGAGTTGCATGATAAAGAAGACAGTCATAA
GTGCGGCGACGATAGTCATGCCCCGCGCCCACCGGAAGGAGCTGACTGGGTTGAAGGCTCTCAAGGGCAT
CGGTCGAGATCCCGGTGCCTAATGAGTGAGCTAACTTACATTAATTGCGTTGCGCTCACTGCCCGCTTTC
CAGTCGGGAAACCTGTCGTGCCAGCTGCATTAATGAATCGGCCAACGCGCGGGGAGAGGCGGTTTGCGTA
TTGGGCGCCAGGGTGGTTTTTCTTTTCACCAGTGAGACGGGCAACAGCTGATTGCCCTTCACCGCCTGGC
CCTGAGAGAGTTGCAGCAAGCGGTCCACGCTGGTTTGCCCCAGCAGGCGAAAATCCTGTTTGATGGTGGT
TAACGGCGGGATATAACATGAGCTGTCTTCGGTATCGTCGTATCCCACTACCGAGATATCCGCACCAACG
CGCAGCCCGGACTCGGTAATGGCGCGCATTGCGCCCAGCGCCATCTGATCGTTGGCAACCAGCATCGCAG
TGGGAACGATGCCCTCATTCAGCATTTGCATGGTTTGTTGAAAACCGGACATGGCACTCCAGTCGCCTTC
CCGTTCCGCTATCGGCTGAATTTGATTGCGAGTGAGATATTTATGCCAGCCAGCCAGACGCAGACGCGCC
GAGACAGAACTTAATGGGCCCGCTAACAGCGCGATTTGCTGGTGACCCAATGCGACCAGATGCTCCACGC
CCAGTCGCGTACCGTCTTCATGGGAGAAAATAATACTGTTGATGGGTGTCTGGTCAGAGACATCAAGAAA
TAACGCCGGAACATTAGTGCAGGCAGCTTCCACAGCAATGGCATCCTGGTCATCCAGCGGATAGTTAATG
ATCAGCCCACTGACGCGTTGCGCGAGAAGATTGTGCACCGCCGCTTTACAGGCTTCGACGCCGCTTCGTT
CTACCATCGACACCACCACGCTGGCACCCAGTTGATCGGCGCGAGATTTAATCGCCGCGACAATTTGCGA
CGGCGCGTGCAGGGCCAGACTGGAGGTGGCAACGCCAATCAGCAACGACTGTTTGCCCGCCAGTTGTTGT
GCCACGCGGTTGGGAATGTAATTCAGCTCCGCCATCGCCGCTTCCACTTTTTCCCGCGTTTTCGCAGAAA
CGTGGCTGGCCTGGTTCACCACGCGGGAAACGGTCTGATAAGAGACACCGGCATACTCTGCGACATCGTA
TAACGTTACTGGTTTCACATTCACCACCCTGAATTGACTCTCTTCCGGGCGCTATCATGCCATACCGCGA
AAGGTTTTGCGCCATTCGATGGTGTCCGGGATCTCGACGCTCTCCCTTATGCGACTCCTGCATTAGGAAG
CAGCCCAGTAGTAGGTTGAGGCCGTTGAGCACCGCCGCCGCAAGGAATGGTGCATGCAAGGAGATGGCGC
CCAACAGTCCCCCGGCCACGGGGCCTGCCACCATACCCACGCCGAAACAAGCGCTCATGAGCCCGAAGTG
GCGAGCCCGATCTTCCCCATCGGTGATGTCGGCGATATAGGCGCCAGCAACCGCACCTGTGGCGCCGGTG
ATGCCGGCCACGATGCGTCCGGCGTAGAGGATCGAGATCTCGATCCCGCGAAATTAATACGACTCACTAT
AGGGGAATTGTGAGCGGATAACAATTCCCCTCTAGAAATAATTTTGTTTAACTTTAAGAAGGAGATATAC
CATGAAACATCACCATCACCATCACAACACTAGTAGCAATTCCATGTCCCCTATACTAGGTTATTGGAAA
ATTAAGGGCCTTGTGCAACCCACTCGACTTCTTTTGGAATATCTTGAAGAAAAATATGAAGAGCATTTGT
ATGAGCGCGATGAAGGTGATAAATGGCGAAACAAAAAGTTTGAATTGGGTTTGGAGTTTCCCAATCTTCC
TTATTATATTGATGGTGATGTTAAATTAACACAGTCTATGGCCATCATACGTTATATAGCTGACAAGCAC
AACATGTTGGGTGGTTGTCCAAAAGAGCGTGCAGAGATTTCAATGCTTGAAGGAGCGGTTTTGGATATTA
GATACGGTGTTTCGAGAATTGCATATAGTAAAGACTTTGAAACTCTCAAAGTTGATTTTCTTAGCAAGCT
ACCTGAAATGCTGAAAATGTTCGAAGATCGTTTATGTCATAAAACATATTTAAATGGTGATCATGTAACC
CATCCTGACTTCATGTTGTATGACGCTCTTGATGTTGTTTTATACATGGACCCAATGTGCCTGGATGCGT
TCCCAAAATTAGTTTGTTTTAAAAAACGTATTGAAGCTATCCCACAAATTGATAAGTACTTGAAATCCAG
CAAGTATATAGCATGGCCTTTGCAGGGCTGGCAAGCCACGTTTGGTGGTGGCGACCATCCTCCAAAATCG
GATCTGGAAGTTCTGTTCCAGGGGCCCATGGGTAGCGGCGTGATCCTGCGTCAGGAAGAGGCGGAGTACG
TTCGTGCGCTGTTCGACTTTAACGGTAACGACGAGGAAGATCTGCCGTTCAAGAAAGGCGACATCCTGCG
TATTCGTGATAAGCCGGAGGAACAATGGTGGAACGCGGAGGATAGCGAAGGCAAGCGTGGCATGATTCCG
GTGCCGTACGTTGAAAAATATCGTCCGGCGAGCGCGAGCGTGAGCTAAGAATTCGAGCTCCGTCGACAAG
CTTGCGGCCGCACTCGAGCACCACCACCACCACCACTGAGATCCGGCTGCTAACAAAGCCCGAAAGGAAG
CTGAGTTGGCTGCTGCCACCGCTGAGCAATAACTAGCATAACCCCTTGGGGCCTCTAAACGGGTCTTGAG
GGGTTTTTTGCTGAAAGGAGGAACTATATCCGGATTGGCGAATGGG
[124 nt withheld, positions 4737-4860]
C
[91 nt withheld, positions 4862-4952]
A
[49 nt withheld, positions 4954-5002]
CCTTTGACGTTGGAGTCCACGTTCTTTAATAGTGGACTCTTGTTCCAAACTGGAACAACACTCAACCCTA
TCTCGGTCTATTCTTTTGATTTATAAGGGATTTTGCCGATTTCGGCCTATTGGTTAAAAAATGAGCTGAT
TTAACAAAAATTTAACGCGAATTTTAACAAAATATTAACGCTTACAATTTAGGTGGCACTTTTCGGGGAA
ATGTGCGCGGAACCCCTATTTGTTTATTTTTCTAAATACATTCAAATATGTATCCGCTCATGAATTAATT
CTTAGAAAAACTCATCGAGCATCAAATGAAACTGCAATTTATTCATATCAGGATTATCAATACCATATTT
TTGAAAAAGCCGTTTCTGTAATGAAGGAGAAAACTCACCGAGGCAGTTCCATAGGATGGCAAGATCCTGG
TATCGGTCTGCGATTCCGACTCGTCCAACATCAATACAACCTATTAATTTCCCCTCGTCAAAAATAAGGT
TATCAAGTGAGAAATCACCATGAGTGACGACTGAATCCGGTGAGAATGGCAAAAGTTTATGCATTTCTTT
CCAGACTTGTTCAACAGGCCAGCCATTACGCTCGTCATCAAAATCACTCGCATCAACCAAACCGTTATTC
ATTCGTGATTGCGCCTGAGCGAGACGAAATACGCGATCGCTGTTAAAAGGACAATTACAAACAGGAATCG
AATGCAACCGGCGCAGGAACACTGCCAGCGCATCAACAATATTTTCACCTGAATCAGGATATTCTTCTAA
TACCTGGAATGCTGTTTTCCCGGGGATCGCAGTGGTGAGTAACCATGCATCATCAGGAGTACGGATAAAA
TGCTTGATGGTCGGAAGAGGCATAAATTCCGTCAGCCAGTTTAGTCTGACCATCTCATCTGTAACATCAT
TGGCAACGCTACCTTTGCCATGTTTCAGAAACAACTCTGGCGCATCGGGCTTCCCATACAATCGATAGAT
TGTCGCACCTGATTGCCCGACATTATCGCGAGCCCATTTATACCCATATAAATCAGCATCCATGTTGGAA
TTTAATCGCGGCCTAGAGCAAGACGTTTCCCGTTGAATATGGCTCATAACACCCCTTGTATTACTGTTTA
TGTAAGCAGACAGTTTTATTGTTCATGACCAAAATCCCTTAACGTGAGTTTTCGTTCCACTGAGCGTCAG
ACCCCGTAGAAAAGATCAAAGGATCTTC
Features (pLannotate 1.2.2; 21 found; start..end, strand, type, name):
      1..589     +  rep_origin     ori: high-copy-number ColE1/pMB1/pBR322/pUC origin of replication
    775..914     -  misc_feature   bom: basis of mobility region from pBR322
   1016..1207    -  CDS            rop: Rop protein, which maintains plasmids at low copy number; rop
   1224..1604    +  CDS            YPB1_ECOLX: Protein predicted: Swiss-Prot protein existence level 4. From Escherichia coli.
   1676..1967    -  CDS            TcR (fragment): tetracycline efflux protein; tet; confers resistance to tetracycline
   1982..2003    -  protein_bind   CAP binding site: CAP binding activates transcription in the presence of cAMP. E. coli catabolite activator protein
   2016..3098    -  CDS            lacI: lac repressor; lacI; The lac repressor binds to the lac operator to inhibit transcription in E. coli. This inhibition can be relieved by adding lactose or isopropyl-β-D-thiogalactopyranoside (IPTG).
   3099..3176    -  promoter       lacI promoter: lacI
   3184..3463    -  CDS            TcR (fragment): tetracycline efflux protein; tet; confers resistance to tetracycline
   3485..3503    +  promoter       T7 promoter: promoter for bacteriophage T7 RNA polymerase
   3504..3528    +  protein_bind   lac operator: The lac repressor binds to the lac operator to inhibit transcription in E. coli. This inhibition can be relieved by adding lactose or isopropyl-β-D-thiogalactopyranoside (IPTG). lac repressor encoded by lacI
   3543..3565    +  RBS            RBS: efficient ribosome binding site from bacteriophage T7 gene 10 (Olins and Rangwala, 1989)
   3578..3595    +  CDS            7xHis (fragment): 6xHis affinity tag
   3614..4267    +  CDS            GST26_SCHJA: Experimental evidence at protein level: Swiss-Prot protein existence level 1. GST isoenzymes appear to play a central role in the parasite detoxification system. Other functions are also suspected including a role in increasing the solubility of haematin in the parasite gut. From Schistosoma japonicum (Blood fluke).
   4301..4525    +  CDS            CRK (fragment): CRK_HUMAN - Experimental evidence at protein level: Swiss-Prot protein existence level 1. [Isoform Crk-II]: Regulates cell adhesion, spreading and migration (PubMed:31311869). Mediates attachment-induced MAPK8 activation, membrane ruffling and cell motility in a Rac-dependent manner. Involved in phagocytosis of apoptotic cells and cell motility via its interaction with DOCK1 and DOCK4 (PubMed:19004829). May regulate the EFNA5-EPHA3 signaling (By similarity). From Homo sapiens (Human).
   4569..4586    +  CDS            9xHis (fragment): 9xHis affinity tag
   4596..4645    +  CDS            SET1 (fragment): solubility-enhancement tag derived from T7 phage gene 10B
   4653..4700    +  terminator     T7 terminator: transcription terminator for bacteriophage T7 RNA polymerase
   4737..5165    +  rep_origin     f1 ori (sequence partly withheld): f1 bacteriophage origin of replication; arrow indicates direction of (+) strand synthesis
   5218..5275    +  promoter       AmpR promoter (fragment): bla
   5284..6099    -  CDS            KanR: aminoglycoside phosphotransferase; aph(3')-Ia; confers resistance to kanamycin in bacteria or G418 (Geneticin®) in eukaryotes
