[The description below was written by a language model from this plasmid's Addgene catalogue record and pLannotate feature annotations shown in this document.]
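Description:
pETM33_CRK_SH3 is a bacterial expression plasmid built on the pETM33 backbone, a pET-type vector, for producing an SH3 domain of the human adaptor protein CRK (CRKII/p38) as a His- and GST-tagged fusion in E. coli. The sequenced plasmid is about 6.2 kb. It replicates from a ColE1/pBR322-family origin accompanied by the bom region and the rop gene, which normally keeps such plasmids at a lower copy number (the record lists copy number as unknown). Selection is by kanamycin through an aph(3')-Ia cassette. An f1 origin is also present. Short tetracycline-resistance fragments and an AmpR promoter fragment appear to be non-functional backbone remnants.

The expression cassette uses a T7 promoter followed directly by a lac operator, with a plasmid-borne lacI gene supplying repressor, so transcription requires a host providing T7 RNA polymerase (a DE3 lysogen such as BL21) and is induced with IPTG. A T7 gene 10 ribosome binding site drives translation of an N-terminal 6xHis tag, Schistosoma japonicum glutathione S-transferase, and then the synthetic CRK fragment of roughly 225 bp, cloned between NcoI and EcoRI sites that were destroyed in the process. A T7 terminator closes the unit. A second His-tag-like sequence and a small T7 gene 10B-derived fragment are annotated downstream of the insert. The catalogue lists only an N-terminal tag, and the record does not show whether these downstream elements are translated.

The dual tag allows purification or immobilisation on nickel or glutathione resins. The plasmid was deposited with a study that mapped binding sites in the unstructured regions of the human proteome, which fits use of the domain as a purified bait for peptide-binding experiments.
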