Addgene plasmid #178472: pETM33_CRK_SH3
Purpose: Bacterial expression of human domain with His-tag and GST tag
Depositing lab: Ylva Ivarsson. Depositing organization: Uppsala University. Publication: Proteome-scale mapping of binding sites in the unstructured regions of the human proteome. Benz C, Ali M, Krystkowiak I, Simonetti L, Sayadi A, Mihalic F, Kliche J, Andersson E, Jemth P, Davey NE, Ivarsson Y. Mol Syst Biol. 2022 Jan;18(1):e10584. doi: 10.15252/msb.202110584. PubMed 35044719.
Backbone
  Vector backbone: pETM33
  Backbone size w/o insert (bp): 6017
  Vector type: Bacterial Expression
Growth in bacteria
  Bacterial resistance: Kanamycin, 50 μg/mL
  Growth temperature: 37°C
  Growth strain: DH5alpha
  Copy number: Unknown
Gene/Insert
  Gene/Insert name: CRK_SH3
  Species: H. sapiens (human); Synthetic
  Entrez Gene: CRK (a.k.a. CRKII, p38)
  Promoter: T7/LacO
  Tag / fusion protein: His-GST (N terminal on insert)
  Cloning method: Restriction Enzyme; 5′ cloning site Nco1 (destroyed during cloning); 3′ cloning site EcoR1 (destroyed during cloning)
  Sequencing primers: 5′ CGGATCTGGAAGTTCTGTTCC; 3′ GAGTGCGGCCGCAAGCTTG
Terms and licenses: Academic/Nonprofit Terms; Industry Terms: Not Available to Industry
Depositor comments: Please visit https://www.biorxiv.org/content/10.1101/2021.04.13.439572v1 for bioRxv preprint. Growth in BL21 DE3 gold 37 C after induction with 1mM IPTG 4 hours 30 C. Insert: GSGVILRQEEAEYVRALFDFNGNDEEDLPFKKGDILRIRDKPEEQWWNAEDSEGKRGMIPVPYVEKYRPASASVS.
How to cite: pETM33_CRK_SH3 was a gift from Ylva Ivarsson (Addgene plasmid # 178472 ; http://n2t.net/addgene:178472 ; RRID:Addgene_178472)
